>Addgene plasmid #195426 | pMZ-178 | addgene full sequence | sequence record 385004 | Addgene NGS Result
AAAAAGGATCTTCACCTAGATCCTTTTAAATTAAAAATGAAGTTTTAAATCAATCTAAAGTATATATGAG
TAAACTTGGTCTGACAGTTACCAATGCTTAATCAGTGAGGCACCTATCTCAGCGATCTGTCTATTTCGTT
CATCCATAGTTGCCTGACTCCCCGTCGTGTAGATAACTACGATACGGGAGGGCTTACCATCTGGCCCCAG
TGCTGCAATGATACCGCGAGACCCACGCTCACCGGCTCCAGATTTATCAGCAATAAACCAGCCAGCCGGA
AGGGCCGAGCGCAGAAGTGGTCCTGCAACTTTATCCGCCTCCATCCAGTCTATTAATTGTTGCCGGGAAG
CTAGAGTAAGTAGTTCGCCAGTTAATAGTTTGCGCAACGTTGTTGCCATTGCTACAGGCATCGTGGTGTC
ACGCTCGTCGTTTGGTATGGCTTCATTCAGCTCCGGTTCCCAACGATCAAGGCGAGTTACATGATCCCCC
ATGTTGTGCAAAAAAGCGGTTAGCTCCTTCGGTCCTCCGATCGTTGTCAGAAGTAAGTTGGCCGCAGTGT
TATCACTCATGGTTATGGCAGCACTGCATAATTCTCTTACTGTCATGCCATCCGTAAGATGCTTTTCTGT
GACTGGTGAGTACTCAACCAAGTCATTCTGAGAATAGTGTATGCGGCGACCGAGTTGCTCTTGCCCGGCG
TCAATACGGGATAATACCGCGCCACATAGCAGAACTTTAAAAGTGCTCATCATTGGAAAACGTTCTTCGG
GGCGAAAACTCTCAAGGATCTTACCGCTGTTGAGATCCAGTTCGATGTAACCCACTCGTGCACCCAACTG
ATCTTCAGCATCTTTTACTTTCACCAGCGTTTCTGGGTGAGCAAAAACAGGAAGGCAAAATGCCGCAAAA
AAGGGAATAAGGGCGACACGGAAATGTTGAATACTCATACTCTTCCTTTTTCAATATTATTGAAGCATTT
ATCAGGGTTATTGTCTCATGAGCGGATACATATTTGAATGTATTTAGAAAAATAAACAAATAGGGGTTCC
GCGCACATTTCCCCGAAAAGTGCCACCTGGGTCGACATTGATTATTGACTAGTGCGCCGGGTTTTGGCGC
CTCCCGCGGGCGCCCCCCTCCTCACGGCGAGCGCTGCCACGTCAGACGAAGGGCGCAGCGAGCGTCCTGA
TCCTTCCGCCCGGACGCTCAGGACAGCGGCCCGCTGCTCATAAGACTCGGCCTTAGAACCCCAGTATCAG
CAGAAGGACATTTTAGGACGGGACTTGGGTGACTCTAGGGCACTGGTTTTCTTTCCAGAGAGCGGAACAG
GCGAGGAAAAGTAGTCCCTTCTCGGCGATTCTGCGGAGGGATCTCCGTGGGGCGGTGAACGCCGATGATT
ATATAAGGACGCGCCGGGTGTGGCACAGCTAGTTCCGTCGCAGCCGGGATTTGGGTCGCGGTTCTTGTTT
GTGGATCGCTGTGATCGTCACTTGGTGAGTAGCGGGCTGCTGGGCTGGCCGGGGCTTTCGTGGCCGCCGG
GCCGCTCGGTGGGACGGAAGCGTGTGGAGAGACCGCCAAGGGCTGTAGTCTGGGTCCGCGAGCAAGGTTG
CCCTGAACTGGGGGTTGGGGGGAGCGCAGCAAAATGGCGGCTGTTCCCGAGTCTTGAATGGAAGACGCTT
GTGAGGCGGGCTGTGAGGTCGTTGAAACAAGGTGGGGGGCATGGTGGGCGGCAAGAACCCAAGGTCTTGA
GGCCTTCGCTAATGCGGGAAAGCTCTTATTCGGGTGAGATGGGCTGGGGCACCATCTGGGGACCCTGACG
TGAAGTTTGTCACTGACTGGAGAACTCGGTTTGTCGTCTGTTGCGGGGGCGGCAGTTATGGCGGTGCCGT
TGGGCAGTGCACCCGTACCTTTGGGAGCGCGCGCCCTCGTCGTGTCGTGACGTCACCCGTTCTGTTGGCT
TATAATGCAGGGTGGGGCCACCTGCCGGTAGGTGTGCGGTAGGCTTTTCTCCGTCGCAGGACGCAGGGTT
CGGGCCTAGGGTAGGCTCTCCTGAATCGACAGGCGCCGGACCTCTGGTGAGGGGAGGGATAAGTGAGGCG
TCAGTTTCTTTGGTCGGTTTTATGTACCTATCTTCTTAAGTAGCTGAAGCTCCGGTTTTGAACTATGCGC
TCGGGGTTGGCGAGTGTGTTTTGTGAAGTTTTTTAGGCACCTTTTGAAATGTAATCATTTGGGTCAATAT
GTAATTTTCAGTGTTAGACTAGTAAATTGTCCGCTAAATTCTGGCCGTTTTTGGCTTTTTTGTTAGACAC
GCGTTTAATTAAGCCGCCACCATGGACTACAAAGACCATGACGGTGATTATAAAGATCATGACATCGATT
ACAAGGATGACGATGACAAGATGGCCCCCAAGAAAAAGAGGAAGGTGGGCATTCACGGGGTGCCGGGTGG
ACTCGAGGGAGGCGGTGGAAGCGGCGGTACCGCTAGCTCTAGACCAGGCGAACGACCGTTTCAATGCCGG
ATATGTATGAGGAACTTCTCCCAGAGGTCCAGCTTGGTACGGCACACCCGAACACATACAGGAGAAAAGC
CATTCCAATGTCGAATTTGTATGCGCAATTTTTCAGACAAGTCTGTGTTGGCTCGACACCTCCGCACACA
TACTGGTTCACAGAAGCCCTTTCAGTGCAGGATTTGTATGCGCAACTTTAGCCAACGCTCATCCCTGGTA
AGGCACACTAGAACGCATACAGGTGAGAAGCCTTTCCAGTGTCGCATCTGTATGCGGAACTTCAGCCAGC
GGAATAACTTGGGCAGGCATTTGCGAACTCACACCGGTTCTCAAAAACCTTTTCAGTGCCGAATTTGTAT
GCGCAACTTCAGCACCCACGCCGTATTGACACGACACACGCGCACGCACACCGGGGAAAAACCGTTTCAA
TGTCGAATCTGCATGCGCAATTTTAGCGATAGAGGGAACCTCACTCGACATCTGCGCACACACTTGCGGG
GATCCACCTGCAGGGATGAGTTTCCCACCATGGTGTTTCCTTCTGGGCAGATCAGCCAGGCCTCGGCCTT
GGCCCCGGCCCCTCCCCAAGTCCTGCCCCAGGCTCCAGCCCCTGCCCCTGCTCCAGCCATGGTATCAGCT
CTGGCCCAGGCCCCAGCCCCTGTCCCAGTCCTAGCCCCAGGCCCTCCTCAGGCTGTGGCCCCACCTGCCC
CCAAGCCCACCCAGGCTGGGGAAGGAACGCTGTCAGAGGCCCTGCTGCAGCTGCAGTTTGATGATGAAGA
CCTGGGGGCCTTGCTTGGCAACAGCACAGACCCAGCTGTGTTCACAGACCTGGCATCCGTCGACAACTCC
GAGTTTCAGCAGCTGCTGAACCAGGGCATACCTGTGGCCCCCCACACAACTGAGCCCATGCTGATGGAGT
ACCCTGAGGCTATAACTCGCCTAGTGACAGGGGCCCAGAGGCCCCCCGACCCAGCTCCTGCTCCACTGGG
GGCCCCGGGGCTCCCCAATGGCCTCCTTTCAGGAGATGAAGACTTCTCCTCCATTGCGGACATGGACTTC
TCAGCCCTGCTGAGTCAGATCAGCTCCTAAGCGGCCGCACTCCTCAGGTGCAGGCTGCCTATCAGAAGGT
GGTGGCTGGTGTGGCCAATGCCCTGGCTCACAAATACCACTGAGATCTTTTTCCCTCTGCCAAAAATTAT
GGGGACATCATGAAGCCCCTTGAGCATCTGACTTCTGGCTAATAAAGGAAATTTATTTTCATTGCAATAG
TGTGTTGGAATTTTTTGTGTCTCTCACTCGGAAGGACATATGGGAGGGCAAATCATTTAAAACATCAGAA
TGAGTATTTGGTTTAGAGTTTGGCAACATATGCCCATATGCTGGCTGCCATGAACAAAGGTTGGCTATAA
AGAGGTCATCAGTATATGAAACAGCCCCCTGCTGTCCATTCCTTATTCCATAGAAAAGCCTTGACTTGAG
GTTAGATTTTTTTTATATTTTGTTTTGTGTTATTTTTTTCTTTAACATCCCTAAAATTTTCCTTACATGT
TTTACTAGCCAGATTTTTCCTCCTCTCCTGACTACTCCCAGTCATAGCTGTCCCTCTTCTCTTATGGAGA
TCCCTCGACCTGCAGCCCAAGCTTGGCGTAATCATGGTCATAGCTGTTTCCTGTGTGAAATTGTTATCCG
CTCACAATTCCACACAACATACGAGCCGGAAGCATAAAGTGTAAAGCCTGGGGTGCCTAATGAGTGAGCT
AACTCACATTAATTGCGTTGCGCTCACTGCCCGCTTTCCAGTCGGGAAACCTGTCGTGCCAGCGGATCCG
CATCTCAATTAGTCAGCAACCATAGTCCCGCCCCTAACTCCGCCCAGTTCCGCCCATTCTCCGCCCCATG
GCTGACTAATTTTTTTTATTTATGCAGAGGCCGAGGCCGCCTCGGCCTCTGAGCTATTCCAGAAGTAGTG
AGGAGGCTTTTTTGGAGGCCTAGGCTTTTGCAAAAAGCTAACTTGTTTATTGCAGCTTATAATGGTTACA
AATAAAGCAATAGCATCACAAATTTCACAAATAAAGCATTTTTTTCACTGCATTCTAGTTGTGGTTTGTC
CAAACTCATCAATGTATCTTATCATGTCTGGATCCGCTGCATTAATGAATCGGCCAACGCGCGGGGAGAG
GCGGTTTGCGTATTGGGCGCTCTTCCGCTTCCTCGCTCACTGACTCGCTGCGCTCGGTCGTTCGGCTGCG
GCGAGCGGTATCAGCTCACTCAAAGGCGGTAATACGGTTATCCACAGAATCAGGGGATAACGCAGGAAAG
AACATGTGAGCAAAAGGCCAGCAAAAGGCCAGGAACCGTAAAAAGGCCGCGTTGCTGGCGTTTTTCCATA
GGCTCCGCCCCCCTGACGAGCATCACAAAAATCGACGCTCAAGTCAGAGGTGGCGAAACCCGACAGGACT
ATAAAGATACCAGGCGTTTCCCCCTGGAAGCTCCCTCGTGCGCTCTCCTGTTCCGACCCTGCCGCTTACC
GGATACCTGTCCGCCTTTCTCCCTTCGGGAAGCGTGGCGCTTTCTCATAGCTCACGCTGTAGGTATCTCA
GTTCGGTGTAGGTCGTTCGCTCCAAGCTGGGCTGTGTGCACGAACCCCCCGTTCAGCCCGACCGCTGCGC
CTTATCCGGTAACTATCGTCTTGAGTCCAACCCGGTAAGACACGACTTATCGCCACTGGCAGCAGCCACT
GGTAACAGGATTAGCAGAGCGAGGTATGTAGGCGGTGCTACAGAGTTCTTGAAGTGGTGGCCTAACTACG
GCTACACTAGAAGAACAGTATTTGGTATCTGCGCTCTGCTGAAGCCAGTTACCTTCGGAAAAAGAGTTGG
TAGCTCTTGATCCGGCAAACAAACCACCGCTGGTAGCGGTGGTTTTTTTGTTTGCAAGCAGCAGATTACG
CGCAGAAAAAAAGGATCTCAAGAAGATCCTTTGATCTTTTCTACGGGGTCTGACGCTCAGTGGAACGAAA
ACTCACGTTAAGGGATTTTGGTCATGAGATTATC
Features (pLannotate 1.2.2; 18 found; start..end, strand, type, name):
     88..948     -  CDS            AmpR: β-lactamase; bla; confers resistance to ampicillin, carbenicillin, and related antibiotics
    949..1053    -  promoter       AmpR promoter: bla
   1084..1103    +  enhancer       CMV enhancer (fragment): human cytomegalovirus immediate early enhancer
   1104..2308    +  promoter       UbC promoter: human ubiquitin C promoter
   2335..2400    +  CDS            3xFLAG: three tandem FLAG® epitope tags, followed by an enterokinase cleavage site
   2941..2957    +  CDS            ZFHD1 (DNA binding domain) (fragment): composite human DNA-binding domain composed of domains from the transcription factors Zif268 and Oct-1 (Pomerantz et al., 1995)
   3226..3597    +  CDS            RelA (p65) AD: transcriptional activation domain of human RelA, also known as p65 (O'Shea and Perkins, 2008)
   3609..3680    +  CDS            HBB (fragment): HBB_PONPY - Experimental evidence at transcript level: Swiss-Prot protein existence level 2. Involved in oxygen transport from the lung to the various peripheral tissues. From Pongo pygmaeus (Bornean orangutan).
   3751..3806    +  polyA_signal   β-globin poly(A) signal: rabbit β-globin polyadenylation signal (Gil and Proudfoot, 1987)
   4191..4207    -  protein_bind   lac operator: The lac repressor binds to the lac operator to inhibit transcription in E. coli. This inhibition can be relieved by adding lactose or isopropyl-β-D-thiogalactopyranoside (IPTG). lac repressor encoded by lacI
   4215..4245    -  promoter       lac promoter: promoter for the E. coli lac operon
   4260..4281    -  protein_bind   CAP binding site: CAP binding activates transcription in the presence of cAMP. E. coli catabolite activator protein
   4294..4333    -  CDS            lacI (fragment): lac repressor; lacI; The lac repressor binds to the lac operator to inhibit transcription in E. coli. This inhibition can be relieved by adding lactose or isopropyl-β-D-thiogalactopyranoside (IPTG).
   4340..4362    +  promoter       SV40 promoter (fragment): SV40 enhancer and early promoter
   4366..4500    +  rep_origin     SV40 ori: SV40 origin of replication
   4520..4654    +  polyA_signal   SV40 poly(A) signal: SV40 polyadenylation signal
   4656..4710    -  CDS            lacI (fragment): lac repressor; lacI; The lac repressor binds to the lac operator to inhibit transcription in E. coli. This inhibition can be relieved by adding lactose or isopropyl-β-D-thiogalactopyranoside (IPTG).
   4893..5481    -  rep_origin     ori: high-copy-number ColE1/pMB1/pBR322/pUC origin of replication
