[The description below was written by a language model from this plasmid's Addgene catalogue record and pLannotate feature annotations shown in this document.]
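Description:
pMZ-178 is a 5.6 kb mammalian expression plasmid built on the pCAGEN backbone for transient, constitutive production of a synthetic zinc finger transcription regulator (synZiFTR) designated ZF3-p65. It is propagated in E. coli through a high-copy ColE1/pUC-type origin and selected with ampicillin via the β-lactamase gene and its native promoter. No mammalian selection marker is annotated, which fits its use in transient transfection. The backbone also retains an SV40 origin and SV40 poly(A) signal, along with lac promoter/operator remnants left over from earlier cloning vectors.

The expression cassette, assembled by Gibson cloning, is driven by the human ubiquitin C (UbC) promoter. Only a very short fragment of the CMV enhancer remains upstream, suggesting that the original CAG promoter of pCAGEN was replaced. The open reading frame encodes an N-terminal 3xFLAG epitope for detection, a nuclear localization signal, the engineered ZF3-5 (ZF3) zinc finger array as the DNA-binding domain, and the transcriptional activation domain of human RelA/p65. The NLS and most of the zinc finger array are listed in the insert name but are not individually annotated. The automated annotation picks up only a small ZFHD1-like match in that region, probably reflecting shared zinc finger framework sequence. The transcript is terminated by the rabbit β-globin polyadenylation signal, and the adjacent hit labelled as an HBB fragment probably belongs to that same globin 3′ region.

The expressed protein is a compact synthetic activator intended to bind its cognate ZF3 recognition sites and switch on a synthetic target promoter. The plasmid therefore serves as the constitutive activator component for testing synZiFTR-responsive reporters or gene circuits in human cells.
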