Addgene plasmid #195426: pMZ-178
Purpose: Transient, constitutive expression of synZiFTR: ZF3-p65
Depositing lab: Ahmad Khalil. Depositing organization: Boston University Main Campus. Publication: Multidimensional control of therapeutic human cell function with synthetic gene circuits. Li HS, Israni DV, Gagnon KA, Gan KA, Raymond MH, Sander JD, Roybal KT, Joung JK, Wong WW, Khalil AS. Science. 2022 Dec 16;378(6625):1227-1234. doi: 10.1126/science.ade0156. Epub 2022 Dec 15. PubMed 36520914.
Backbone
  Vector backbone: pCAGEN
  Vector type: Mammalian Expression
Growth in bacteria
  Bacterial resistance: Ampicillin, 100 μg/mL
  Growth temperature: 37°C
  Growth strain: NEB Stable
  Copy number: Unknown
Gene/Insert
  Gene/Insert name: pUb - 3XFLAG - NLS - ZF3-5 (ZF3) - p65 - RbGpA
  Species: Synthetic
  Cloning method: Gibson Cloning
Terms and licenses: Academic/Nonprofit Terms; Industry Terms: Not Available to Industry
How to cite: pMZ-178 was a gift from Ahmad Khalil (Addgene plasmid # 195426 ; http://n2t.net/addgene:195426 ; RRID:Addgene_195426)
